Addgene plasmid #63038: Or47b-Gal4
Purpose: To express Gal4 in the pattern of the Drosophila melanogaster odorant receptor Or47b, using the promoter sequences of the gene cloned 5' of Gal4
Depositing lab: Leslie Vosshall. Depositing organization: Rockefeller University. Publication: Genetic and functional subdivision of the Drosophila antennal lobe. Fishilevich E, Vosshall LB. Curr Biol. 2005 Sep 6;15(17):1548-53. 10.1016/j.cub.2005.07.066 PubMed 16139209.
Backbone
  Vector backbone: pCasperAUG-Gal4-X
  Backbone manufacturer: Leslie Vosshall Lab
  Backbone size w/o insert (bp): 12000
  Vector type: Insect Expression
Growth in bacteria
  Bacterial resistance: Ampicillin, 100 μg/mL
  Growth temperature: 37°C
  Growth strain: DH5alpha
  Copy number: Unknown
Gene/Insert
  Gene/Insert name: Drosophila melanogaster Or47b promoter
  Species: D. melanogaster (fly)
  Insert size (bp): 7467
  Tag / fusion protein: Drosophila ADH (aa's 1-18) fused to Yeast Gal4 (aa's 1-881) (C terminal on backbone)
  Cloning method: Restriction Enzyme; 5′ cloning site NotI (not destroyed); 3′ cloning site PmeI (not destroyed)
  Sequencing primers: 5′ pCasper-F 5'-gggttttattaacttacat-3'; 3′ GAL4Nterm-R 5'-tcagatgtgccctagtcagc-3'
Terms and licenses: Academic/Nonprofit Terms; Industry Terms: Not Available to Industry
How to cite: Or47b-Gal4 was a gift from Leslie Vosshall (Addgene plasmid # 63038 ; http://n2t.net/addgene:63038 ; RRID:Addgene_63038)
