[The description below was written by a language model from this plasmid's Addgene catalogue record.]
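Description:
Or47b-Gal4 is a Drosophila transgenesis and expression plasmid built on the pCasperAUG-Gal4-X backbone (about 12 kb without insert), classed in the record as an insect expression vector. It is propagated in E. coli under ampicillin selection; the copy number is listed as unknown and the bacterial origin is not specified. No feature table accompanies the entry. Elements generally associated with the pCaSpeR vector family, such as P-element ends for germline integration and a mini-white eye-colour marker, are therefore not documented for this particular construct and can only be presumed from the backbone name.

The insert is a roughly 7.5 kb fragment of Drosophila melanogaster genomic sequence containing the promoter region of the odorant receptor gene Or47b, cloned between NotI and PmeI sites, both of which are retained, immediately 5' of the Gal4 coding region carried by the backbone. The driver protein is a fusion of the first 18 amino acids of Drosophila ADH to full-length yeast Gal4 (residues 1–881). The ADH leader presumably supplies the translational start implied by "AUG" in the backbone name. Because the Or47b regulatory sequences control transcription, Gal4 is expected to be produced in the pattern of the endogenous receptor gene.

In flies carrying this transgene, Gal4 activates any UAS-linked responder introduced by crossing. This allows reporters or effectors to be expressed selectively in Or47b-expressing cells, for example to label and trace them or to manipulate their function. The associated work concerns the genetic and functional organisation of the Drosophila antennal lobe.
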