>Addgene plasmid #63038 | Or47b-Gal4 | depositor partial sequence | sequence record 104329 | Or47b
GCGGCCGCTGCTGCACTTGGCTCAGAACACCCCGTTTATACCGCTAATCAGTTGCACTTTAGCAGCTGCT
TTCGGCCAGGCCAATTTACATAAATATTTCACACACACAGCGCGCGAAGGCACCACAGAAAAATTATTGG
GGACTCCTAACTGTTCATATCTACGAGTTCTACTGATCTCAGAAGACTGTGCTTGTTTTTTTTTTTTTTT
TTTTTTTGTTGTTCTGTGCTTTGCTTTTTTGGCTCTTCAAAAGAAGAACAAAAGAGACGGGTGCGTAGAG
GTAAAGGCATATTATCTGGAGTCATAATGTGCGCGCGAATGAATGAGAGAAGAAAGCGATAAAAAGCAAC
AGTTGCGGCCTAATTTGAAAGTAAAATTTCTTTACAAAACGCAGTAGAACACAGCAACAAAAACTACGAA
CAGCATAGTAAAGTTCGTTGCCTAAGTCTTTTGATTGACCAGTCACCACCAGCGCTGGCATCATAATCGC
CATCCATCTACATTGGACATTGGAGTCTACAAGCTTAGCCAGCTCTAGCTCCATCTACATCTCCATCTCC
ATCTATCACTCGACCTGCTGTACAGTTATGGCATTTAAAAACAAACAACAATAACATTTCCATTATTTCT
CTTTCTTTTCCAATATGTTTACGACTGTGCCATAGTTATTCGGATTTGGTTTGATTTTGGGTTATCTAGT
CTCGCTTTTCGGCTTGTCTGCATTTTCGAAACGAATTTAATGGCAGTAATGACCTGCTTTTCGCTTTTCC
AACTGCAACATCAGCAAAGCTCACAGAGCAACAATACCAACTGAAACTGATGCGATTTTGATGATGCTGG
GAAAAAGACAAAAAGAAGAAAACTTTTGCTAATTCTGAGATCTGTTATTTGTGGTCTCTTGCCATATGCA
GTCGCTGGATAACTTCTCCATGGGGCACCTGTGCAGGGTCTTGACTCTTGCGCACTCGACTAAACTCAAT
TAACAGGTAATTGAACCCAACTGCATAAATTAGCCATATTCCATCTATTCCATCTCATTTCAGCCCATTG
CAGCCCATCATCCGCCGCCATGTACGCGATCATTAATTATTGGGCAACACGAAAGAGCGTGTGCGCATTG
TTCTAAGTCTGTGCATAAATTTATCCATAATAAACAAGTGGCAGTTGTCCGAAACCCAACATGATCGACC
CGGAACATACCCCTAAAATTCTGGACTTGGCCAACGGAGCGGAAAGTGCAGCATAACTGACCATTAGATT
TGGTGAGCTCGAAAGCGATTTGTGGCTGTTTCGCATTATTGTTTATTTATTTAACGAGCAAATATTTATA
CTTTAAGAAGTTCAGTATACTTTAAGATGAGTTTTCTTGAATTCACTCCTCTTTATTTAATTTTATGTGT
AATGAAGTAAAATAAAATAAATAAAAACTAATTTGTTCAAGATTTGAGTCACTTTTTGGCAACTAAAATC
AGGCAGCTAATGGTTAGTTAATGGCCAGTTTATTGTTTACGATTGCTGGTTTAAGCGCAGTTAAGTTAAA
AACAGCATTTTAAAAGGGTTCATTATTAGCCCATTGAAACAGTTAAACTTTCAATGGCTTGCTTTCTAAT
GCCGGATAAAAATAACTTTCAATTTGTGAAAATCATCCAAGTCATTTAAGCGCTTTCCTAGTCTTTAAAT
GGGTATTCTTAGAAAAGAATACTATTACTATACTATACTCAGAATACTATATTCGAACTGGGTACAAGTT
GGTCATACCCAGCAGAAAGCTATGTGCTCTGCAAGGGTGTAGAAATTACCACAACGCATTCTAACCTGGC
CATTGCAATTCACATGAACATGCACCGACCATGGAGTTGGAGCTGGAGTTGGCGCTGGCTGCAACTCCAA
CTCCAAACTCCGGGCACTAGATGATGGGCCCATTGTCTGGCCGGAGCTGCCGCTACACTTCCGAGTGCAG
TCGACGTCACACTCGGCGTACTTTTAACACTTAGAACACGCTAGCAGCAGCGGAGCAGCATGAAGGCAGC
CGATTAGCTGGAAACTCTGGAGCATCATCCCAGCTATTCCAGCGCAATAACAAATTTCAAATTTATTCCG
CTGTTATTTTTATTATTATTATTTTGTGTTAGCGGCTCCCGGCTCCCGGCTCCCGGTTCCACAGTCCATT
GTGGTGGCCAGAGGAGCGCATCATTTGCTCGCCGCCTTAATGTGCTTTAATATGTACTTAGGGCCAACTT
GGACATGGCCGGCTGTCCAACGGTTTCGGCCGGTTGTTAAGACCGAATTACGGCGGTGCAATGCCCGGTG
TTTTGCTTTGGCGTTTTGAGCTATTTTCTAGCCCAAATTACTTTCTCCCGAATAAAAAAAGATTTTCAAT
TTGGGAGAGTGCCCATGCCCAGTGACCTAAACTCAATTGGCATCGGTCTGATTAGCCGGAGCCAAGGGGC
AAAGCAAGCCCTTTTTGCCAGCACAAAAACAAAATCTAGATCTGGTCGCGCGATATTCCAATTTTAGTTT
CATGTCATGTACTCACATTGCAGAGCTCGGTTGCAGTTTAGGTGAATAAATTAACACCTTTGGCCGTTAA
TTTTCCCGACAAGGTACAACCAGGATTACTTTTCGCACATAAACTTAAGCGGTTTCTTTTTCGGTTTTAA
CTTGGTTAACTTGCTTAACTTCACTTTGCATCTGCTGGCATTTTCACACATTTCTTCGGCAGCATTTTCT
GCACGTTTTTCAGCATTTTTGAAACATCTTCATCTCGTGCCACACACTAAATAACACATAAACAACCAGC
GTCGCGCTAACTGTTATTGCTATTGTTTTTAGAAAATTCGCTTCGGTTTCTTTTGTTTTCCTCTGTTTTG
GCCGCAAAGAAAGCGAAGGCAGCGGCGGCTTTTCTTCGCGAATGAAGGTTGCACAGAGGGTTTGTGGGAT
TTTTCTCGATGTCTTTCGAACCGCTAAGACGTCTATCAAGGTCGCCGTCGTTGGTGCGACTGCCAAAGCA
ATCGCAGCTCAAAGAAACCAAAGCCGAATCCGAACACTGAAGACTGTAGACTGAAGCCTGAAGAAAAGTT
CCGGAGAGAGGCGGTGCGCTCTTAAACGAGTTTTCTTTTCTGCTCCACGCTCTTATATCTTGAAAGTATA
AGTTCGGTCCGTTTGTGTTTTGACAAATTGTACAACCAAACAGCCGAACAGCCAACTGCTGGCAATGCCT
GCGTGTTGTGATGTGTGAAGGCGAAGATCTCTAACTGTAGACTAATTAACAAAGACTGGGACAGGTTCTG
CATCGCGCATACGCCGTGTGGCCGGCGGTAGAAATGACAGGAATCCCCCAGTACCGTTCCAAGATTCACG
CTCCAGTTTGATAAAAGCTGCGGAACAAGAAAAAAAAAACGTCATTTGTCATTGGTTCAACTCAATTTAT
GACAATTTACTCGCTTTAGTTGCGCTCGAGTGCAGCTGCACTTCATGGAATCTCAAGATCTGCAGATTCA
CGATCTTAAGATCGAAAAAAACCATGGATCCGGAGATCCGTGCAGCAGAACAAGTGAAAACTTTCGAAAA
GTTCCACGGCAGGTGGAGTTATGGGGCTGCCTCAAATTACACGGCCAATCTGTTTGACATAAGCAAGTTA
TAACATATATAGTAAGGCGGTCGGGGCAACAAGCCAAAAAGACAATTACCGCAAACGGGTTTCAATTAAA
AACAGTTAAGCAGTGGCACACAAAACGACAAAAAATTAAATAAAAAAACGAAAAAAAATATATATAGAAA
TTTATAGAAATATTGGCATCTCCTTTTGCCGGCGCTGCGTACGTGCAGTTTCCCAGTTGGAGACTGCAAA
GCTATGCCAGTCTTCAGTATGCAGCTTGGCAGTCTTCAATACGCAGGCTACAGTCCGCAGTCTACAGTCT
GCAGTCTACAGTCTTCGTCTTCATTCCCATCTCGTCTGGCCAATAATTATACTTTAGTTGGCGACGCCGC
TGCAACTATTTGCTTTGGCTGCATTTACAGTTTTGGTTTTTTGCCGCTAAAGTTGCCGCCCGTCATTTAG
AAAGTTTTAGTTTCGTAGATCTCCATCTAATGATACCCAGCGTCCCGCCTTCTTGCAGCCACTACTCAAC
ATTATCGTCCAAATACAGTTCTCAAGAATGGGCCTTCGACCGTTTATTTATACTTTTATGACTGTGTCTA
TCTGCATTTTATGACGCTCACTGTTCGAATTTGTATTTCTGTGTCAATCGGATTCGGAGCTCCGAATCTC
TGGATCAGTGGGTCTCCTGCTCCTCCGGGCTTTTCTTATCTTTCGGGCTGGAATAAATTGCGTTGCGTTA
CCTACACACAATTGACCGCGTATCTGTTCGCCATTTACCCATGCATGATCCATAAATCTTTAACTGTAAA
AAGAAGCCCGATCCAGGTCCAGGTCCAGGTCCAGGTCTTCGCTCCAGTCCGGATCCACATCCACATCCAA
GTCCTCGTCCATGTCCATGCCATGTCGTGGTCCAACTTATGCAAACTTTGGGCACACGTCGCTGGTTGGC
CGCCGGCTGCGGTGAGTCGTCTGATCTGCTGCTGCTGGAAAACTGGGAAACCAGTTCACGTCTGGGATGC
GTACACAGGGAGAAAAGTTCGGAGTGTCGAGGGGATACGTGATGGGAGTATTAAGTTATTGAACGACCTA
AGCAGTTATGTTAGTTTAGTGTTAGTACTCAAACGCCTAATGGTATACCCTTTCAACCTATCTTATTGGC
TAGCTGTTTAATATAAAGTTAATCTAAAGTGCAATATAAGTTAAAAGAATTCACTAATATTTATTACAGT
GGTACGTGGACCCCCCTTGTCCTCGATGTCCCGGCATTCCGCCTCATCTCGGCTTGTTATTGATACGCTG
GTGGCGGAGTGGAGTGTGTGGTGCCTCCGGCCGAGCTAAACAAACTTGCAATTGTATTCATAAATAACGA
TTGAGAAATGTGTTCTTTTTTCCACGTCTGCGGTCGCGCACTTATTACCAATTGCTTCTGCAATAAACAT
GAAAATGCGCTCATTGAACTTGGTCGGTCCACTTCGAGTCCGCAGTCCATAACGGTTAATGGAGGATGCG
AGTGTCTGTCCAGATGTCCAGGTTTGATAATTATTGGAGCTCTCTACTTTTTGAACATCTCTGCATTCAT
TTAAATTACTATTTGAATATGGCCAATTGGGAATGTAGGTTTCAGTTGGCCGTAATGTTTTAACTGCTTC
CAAAAGAACTTGAGCACAAATACTCATAATTCTGCACAATCAACTATTTGTCAACTATCTTCTAAAAGTT
GTATGACAAGTGTTTTCTATCCTTAACCAGATCTAATTAAACACACGTCACGCACCTAAATTATTTATAA
ATACGGAACGGTGTGCCTTATTTCTCTGCAACTCTTAATGACTACTTAAAATCAGGTGTAAAACCATAAT
CTATATGGCTACCGTTTACGCTGCGTCACTTTTAATTGGTTCTAAAGTTTTATGACAATTGCAGAAATAA
TTGTCGACCCAAGTTAAGATGAGTAATTAAAAAGTCTAGCTATCTGGCGATTACTTAGAAACAAGCCATT
CTTCTGTCCAGAACTCTTTAACTAGCATTAAAAATCAGGTGTCAATCGGAGGTAATTTCGCCAAACACAC
TGATAATTGTTATTACTTTCGTTGGCCAGATTGAATAATTAAACTCCCCAAGCAGGAGGCGAATCTTCAT
TACGAAGAATCCCCATTGCGTGCGGTTGGTTATGGATGTGATTTTGCCGTTTTGATGACTTGGCAAAGTG
GCGTATGACGGCGCCATGGGGTTGCGTGTGCATCCTGGCCAAGATCCAATAGCTCCATTACCCTTCGGGC
CTTGGGCGGCCGAGTTCCGGAGCCTATCCATCCATCGCAACGGTTGATTGACAGACAACAAGCCAAATGC
ATTTCAATTAAACGCTAACCGCTACGAATATTTCCATTTCTGGGTGAGTTGAGTTACTGATACCGTGTGT
GTTTGCTGGTTCCCGTGTCTGGTCAGGTGTGCTCTGATCTGCAGCTTTTTTTCGTGACCAGAGCCAGGCA
ATCCAAAGCAATCCGAAACGAATCGAAACGAACCGAACCCAAACCCGTAGGAGAACAATTCCAGAACAGC
GGTCAACTCATCAGTATGCTGTATAAATTAGAGCATCAAACGGCGCTTTGCCAACTCGGAACTGGTCTAT
ACTGTTAGTGCTACAGCACCTCCATCCACTATTCACTATCCACTAACCCCATCCACAATTCAACTATTCA
ACTGTGGATGAGGTGGTGCATGTGGTTGCAAACGCTTCTGGCTGGCTTCGTACGGGATGGGATGAGTTTG
GATGGGATGTGTTGGGATGGAATACAGCATACGATGGCATGGCATCGAATGGAATGGAATGGGATGGAGT
TCAATGACGAGGCGCGGAGTCATCGACGCAACTAGTGCACATATTGTTGCAAAATTGATATCAATTTGTT
TTAATGGCCGGCCCATTATGGTACCATTATATGGTTAGTCCGTGGGTTATAATAAAACACACTTTATTAC
AAGCATTACGGGCGACGCGCGCCAACAGGCCAACAACTGTGGGGCTATTGACTCGGATTGCACGGACTGC
CTGGACTCCCTGGACTAGTCTAATCCCAGATTGATTCCAATGGCCTTGCTAAATGATCATGTCCAGCCAT
CAGACGGTGGCATTAGCATGTTAGCATCGAAGCGGATATCCAGTGGTGCATCAAAGAGACCAGAACCAGT
ATGGAGCCGCCTACCAGGCCACGGCTGGATTATGACGAAAAGTGTGCTGGCGAAATTTGAATATCGAACT
GGATTTCCTCCGACTTATACATACATATATATAGGTGTCTCTGCGGGGCCTTCGGGGATCCTGATTAAGA
CATAACTCATTGTACACCGTTTAGTTATGCAGATGGGATCCAGCCATGGAAGTGATATGCTACAGGAAGT
TTATGAGCCAGGTTGATTGAACCCAACCCAGCGCAACTATTTGCTTCGTTGGGTGGAGTGAGGAGCACTT
TGCGATGATCATGTTTTGCTATACGCTTCAAAAATTGTGAATAAACAGAATTCGCCATTTATGCAATATA
CAATATATTATACATTGTTCTTAATGATGCTGATGATCTAATGGAGCACCTGAGTCACGCGAAGCCGCGC
GAAGTTGGGTTCATTGAACGATGTGGAGCGATGTGACCGAAGGGTCCATCCAACTATATCATCCGATGAG
TAGCTGAAAATCGATAGGAGCAGTGCGATTTGCAGCACATGTTCCCAATGCAATCAAATCATTTAAGGAA
ATCTACTCGGTGGGCGTTTTTTTGCAAAACAATTGCTTATAAACATGGTAATTAGACCCTGGAGGCCTCC
TTGTACATATAAAAGGAACTGACCGCCCGCCTGGAGCTCAGTTCATACTTTGCGAAGTTTAAAC
