>Addgene plasmid #63038 | Or47b-Gal4 | addgene partial sequence | sequence record 108943 | pCasper-F 5'-gggttttattaacttacat-3'
CCGGGGATCAGATCCGCGGCCGCTGCTGCACTTGGCTCAGAACACCCCGTTTATACCGCTAATCAGTTGC
ACTTTAGCAGCTGCTTTCGGCCAGGCCAATTTACATAAATATTTCACACACACAGCGCGCGAAGGCACCA
CAGAAAAATTATTGGGGACTCCTAACTGTTCATATCTACGAGTTCTACTGATCTCAGAAGACTGTGCTTG
TTTTTTTTTTTTTTTTTTTGTTGTTCTGTGCTTTGCTTTTTTGGCTCTTCAAAAGAAGAACAAAAGAGAC
GGGTGCGTAGAGGTAAAGGCATATTATCTGGAGTCATAATGTGCGCGCGAATGAATGAGAGAAGAAAGCG
ATAAAAAGCAACAGTTGCGGCCTAATTTGAAAGTAAAATTTCTTTACAAAACGCAGTAGAACACAGCAAC
AAAAACTACGAACAGCATAGTAAAGTTCGTTGCCTAAGTCTTTTGATTGACCAGTCACCACCAGCGCTGG
CATCATAATCGCCATCCATCTACATTGGACATTGGAGTCTACAAGCTTAGCCAGCTCTAGCTCCATCTAC
ATCTCCATCTCCATCTATCACTCGACCTGCTGTACAGTTATGGCATTTAAAAACAAACAATAACATTTCC
ATTATTTCTCTTTCTTTTCCAATATGTTTACGACTGTGCCATAGTTATTCGGATTTGGTTTGATTTTGGG
TTATCTAGTCTCGCTTTTTCGGCTTTTCGAAACGAATTTAATGGCAGTAATGACCTGCTTTTCGCTTTTC
CAACTGCAACATCAGCAAAGCTCACAGAGCAACAATACCAACTGAAACTGATGCGATTTTGATGATGCTG
GGAAAAAGACAAAAAGAAGAAAACTTTTGCTAATTCTGAGATCTGTTATTTGTGGTCTCTTGCCATATGC
AGTCGCTGGATAACTTCTCC
