>Addgene plasmid #63038 | Or47b-Gal4 | addgene partial sequence | sequence record 108947 | GAL4Nterm-R 5'-tcagatgtgccctagtcagc-3'
GGGAGAGTAGCGACACTCCCAGTTGTTCTTCAGACACTTGGCGCACTTCGGTTTTTCTTTGGAGCACTTG
AGCTTTTTAAGTCGGCAAATATCGCATGCTTGTTCGATAGAAGACAGAAGCTTGATATCGCCTCCCAGAC
CGGCAACGAAAATCACGTTCTTGTTGGTCAAAGTAAACGACATGGTGACTTCTTTTTTGCTTTAGCAGGC
TCTTTCGATCCCCGGGAATTGGTCGACTCTAGCGGTACCGTACCCTAGAGGATCGCTCGAGGTTTAAACT
TCGCAAAGTATGAACTGAGCTCCAGGCGGGCGGTCAGTTCCTTTTATATGTACAAGGAGGCCTCCAGGGT
CTAATTACCATGTTTATAAGCAATTGTTTTGCAAAAAACGCCCACCGAGTAGATTTCCTTAAATGATTTG
ATTGCATTGGGAACATGTGCTGCAAATCGCACTGCTCCTATCGATTTTCAGCTACTCATCGGATGATATA
GTTGGATGGACCCTTCGGTCACATCGCTCCACATCGTTCAATGAACCCAACTTCGCGCGGCTTCGCGTGA
CTCAGGTGCTCCATTAGATCATCAGCATCATTAAGAACAATGTATAATATATTGTATATTGCATAAATGG
CGAATTCTGTTTATTCACAATTTTTGAAGCGTATAGCAAAACATGATCATCGCAAAGTGCTCCTCACTCC
ACCCAACGAAGCAAATAGTTGCGCTGGGTTGGGTTCAATCAACCTGGCTCATAAACTTCCTGTAGCATAT
CACTTCCATGGCTGGATCCCATCTGCATAACTAAACGGTGTACAATGAGTTATGTCTTAATCAGGATCCC
CGAAGGCCCCGCAGAGACACCTATATATATGTATGTATGAGCCGGAGGAA
